Addgene plasmid #158733: pENTR E3 pR6A L3-L2
Purpose: Plant mitoTALEN vector assembly, Entry clone 3 with attL3 L2 (last NG)
Depositing lab: Shin-ichi Arimura. Depositing organization: University of Tokyo, Graduate School of Agricultural and Life Sciences. Publication: Curing cytoplasmic male sterility via TALEN-mediated mitochondrial genome editing. Kazama T, Okuno M, Watari Y, Yanase S, Koizuka C, Tsuruta Y, Sugaya H, Toyoda A, Itoh T, Tsutsumi N, Toriyama K, Koizuka N, Arimura SI. Nat Plants. 2019 Jul;5(7):722-730. doi: 10.1038/s41477-019-0459-z. Epub 2019 Jul 8. PubMed 31285556.
Backbone
  Vector backbone: PINII
  Vector type: TALEN
Growth in bacteria
  Bacterial resistance: Kanamycin, 50 μg/mL
  Growth temperature: 37°C
  Growth strain: DH5alpha
  Copy number: High Copy
Gene/Insert
  Gene/Insert name: TALEN ORF without TAL repeat
  Species: Synthetic
  Cloning method: Ligation Independent Cloning
Terms and licenses: Academic/Nonprofit Terms; Industry Terms: Not Available to Industry
Depositor comments: Multiste Gateway entry vector E3 compatible to be used as the final insertion vectors to make right TALEN, instead of ptCMV-136/63-VR-(NG), in the addgene Platinum Gate TALEN kit (Kit # 1000000043)
How to cite: pENTR E3 pR6A L3-L2 was a gift from Shin-ichi Arimura (Addgene plasmid # 158733 ; http://n2t.net/addgene:158733 ; RRID:Addgene_158733)
