[The description below was written by a language model from this plasmid's Addgene catalogue record and pLannotate feature annotations shown in this document.]
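Description:
pENTR E3 pR6A L3-L2 is a MultiSite Gateway entry clone used as the third module in assembling plant mitochondria-targeted TALEN (mitoTALEN) expression vectors. It is a small, high-copy E. coli plasmid of about 4.3 kb, replicating from a ColE1/pUC-type origin and selected with kanamycin through the aph(3')-Ia gene. rrnB T1 and T2 terminators sit upstream of the cassette, as is typical of pENTR-style backbones, to insulate it from read-through transcription. The catalogue lists the backbone as "PINII", but nothing with that name appears in the annotated feature table.

The payload lies between attL3 and attL2 sites, which direct its position and orientation when it is combined with other entry clones in an LR recombination. It is a synthetic TALEN open reading frame that lacks the TAL repeat array. The annotation shows an N-terminal TAL effector segment (matched to avrXa10), a C-terminal TAL effector segment (matched to avrBs3) and a FokI nuclease cleavage domain. Between the two TAL segments is a stuffer derived from a pBluescript-type lacZα region, with the lac promoter and operator, T7 and T3 promoters and an MCS remnant. This presumably marks the slot that the assembled repeat array replaces, with lacZα potentially allowing blue/white screening.

According to the depositor, the plasmid serves as the final insertion vector for building the right TALEN. It substitutes for the NG-last-repeat receiver vector of the Platinum Gate TALEN kit. No plant promoter or mitochondrial targeting sequence is annotated within the cassette, and the record does not state where these elements are supplied. The associated work used such mitoTALENs to edit plant mitochondrial genomes in studies of cytoplasmic male sterility.
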