Features (pLannotate 1.2.2; 20 found; start..end, strand, type, name):
    139..726     +  CDS            fokIR (fragment): T2F1_PLAOK - Also known as rfoKI. Experimental evidence at protein level: Swiss-Prot protein existence level 1. Recognizes the double-stranded sequence 5'-GGATG-3'/3'-CATCC- 5' and cleaves respectively 14 bases after G-1 and 13 bases before C-1. From Planomicrobium okeanokoites (Planococcus okeanokoites) (Flavobacterium okeanokoites).
    760..859     -  protein_bind   attL2: mutant version of attL; recombination site for the Gateway® LR reaction LR Clonase™
    890..908     -  promoter       T7 promoter: promoter for bacteriophage T7 RNA polymerase
   1042..1851    +  CDS            KanR: aminoglycoside phosphotransferase; aph(3')-Ia; confers resistance to kanamycin in bacteria or G418 (Geneticin®) in eukaryotes
   1998..2586    +  rep_origin     ori: high-copy-number ColE1/pMB1/pBR322/pUC origin of replication
   2769..2861    +  CDS            lacI (fragment): lac repressor; lacI; The lac repressor binds to the lac operator to inhibit transcription in E. coli. This inhibition can be relieved by adding lactose or isopropyl-β-D-thiogalactopyranoside (IPTG).
   2916..2943    -  terminator     rrnB T2 terminator: transcription terminator T2 from the E. coli rrnB gene
   3075..3118    +  terminator     rrnB T1 terminator: Escherichia coli rrnB; transcription terminator T1 from the E. coli rrnB gene
   3165..3201    -  CDS            lacZα (fragment): LacZα fragment of β-galactosidase; lacZ fragment
   3218..3313    +  protein_bind   attL3: mutant version of attL; recombination site for the Gateway® LR reaction LR Clonase™
   3373..3783    +  CDS            avrXa10 (fragment): AVX10_XANOO - Experimental evidence at protein level: Swiss-Prot protein existence level 1. Avirulence protein. Induces the hypersensitive response (HR)in rice plants carrying the resistance gene Xa10. Activity depends on the presence of the core repeat domains; replacement with repeat domains from other proteins (AvrBs3 of X.euvesicatoria (AC P14727) or AvrXa7 of this organism) does not elicit the HR. Probably acts as a transcription factor in its host plant (rice) to induce plant resistance or disease. From Xanthomonas oryzae pv. oryzae.
   3785..3803    -  rep_origin     f1 ori (fragment): f1 bacteriophage origin of replication; arrow indicates direction of (+) strand synthesis
   3808..3963    -  CDS            lacZα (fragment): LacZα fragment of β-galactosidase; lacZ fragment
   3971..3989    +  promoter       T7 promoter: promoter for bacteriophage T7 RNA polymerase
   3998..4021    -  misc_feature   MCS (fragment): pBluescript multiple cloning site
   4037..4055    -  promoter       T3 promoter: promoter for bacteriophage T3 RNA polymerase
   4100..4116    -  protein_bind   lac operator: The lac repressor binds to the lac operator to inhibit transcription in E. coli. This inhibition can be relieved by adding lactose or isopropyl-β-D-thiogalactopyranoside (IPTG). lac repressor encoded by lacI
   4124..4154    -  promoter       lac promoter: promoter for the E. coli lac operon
   4169..4190    -  protein_bind   CAP binding site: CAP binding activates transcription in the presence of cAMP. E. coli catabolite activator protein
   4289..117     +  CDS            avrBs3 (fragment) (across the origin): AVRB3_XANEU - Experimental evidence at protein level: Swiss-Prot protein existence level 1. Avirulence protein. Acts as a transcription factor in C.annuum plants. In susceptible plants lacking the Bs3 resistance gene induces expression of a number of genes, including genes homologous to a family of auxin-induced genes, alpha-expansin genes, pectate lyase, anthocyanidin glucoside rhamnosyl transferase and at least one transcription factor, UPA20. Their expression leads to plant hypertrophy in mesophyll cells, probably mainly mediated by UPA20 (PubMed:17962565). In resistant plants induces the h
>Addgene plasmid #158733 | pENTR E3 pR6A L3-L2 | depositor full sequence | sequence record 306343 | pENTR E3 pR6A L3-L2 sequence 4291 bps
ATTGTTGCCCAGTTATCTCGCCCTGATCCGGCGTTGGCCGCGTTGACCAACGACCACCTCGTCGCCTTGG
CCTGCCTCGGCGGGCGTCCTGCGCTGGATGCAGTGAAAAAGGGATTGGGGGATCCTATCAGCCGTTCCCA
GCTGGTGAAGTCCGAGCTGGAGGAGAAGAAATCCGAGTTGAGGCACAAGCTGAAGTACGTGCCCCACGAG
TACATCGAGCTGATCGAGATCGCCCGGAACAGCACCCAGGACCGTATCCTGGAGATGAAGGTGATGGAGT
TCTTCATGAAGGTGTACGGCTACAGGGGCAAGCACCTGGGCGGCTCCAGGAAGCCCGACGGCGCCATCTA
CACCGTGGGCTCCCCCATCGACTACGGCGTGATCGTGGACACCAAGGCCTACTCCGGCGGCTACAACCTG
CCCATCGGCCAGGCCGACGAAATGCAGAGGTACGTGGAGGAGAACCAGACCAGGAACAAGCACATCAACC
CCAACGAGTGGTGGAAGGTGTACCCCTCCAGCGTGACCGAGTTCAAGTTCCTGTTCGTGTCCGGCCACTT
CAAGGGCAACTACAAGGCCCAGCTGACCAGGCTGAACCACATCACCAACTGCAACGGCGCCGTGCTGTCC
GTGGAGGAGCTCCTGATCGGCGGCGAGATGATCAAGGCCGGCACCCTGACCCTGGAGGAGGTGAGGAGGA
AGTTCAACAACGGCGAGATCAACTTCGCGGCCGACTGATAACTCGAGCGATCCTCTAGAACCCAGCTTTC
TTGTACAAAGTTGGCATTATAAGAAAGCATTGCTTATCAATTTGTTGCAACGAACAGGTCACTATCAGTC
AAAATAAAATCATTATTTGCCATCCAGCTGCAGGGCGGCCGCGATATCCCCTATAGTGAGTCGTATTACA
TGGTCATAGCTGTTTCCTGGCAGCTCTGGCCCGTGTCTCAAAATCTCTGATGTTACATTGCACAAGATAA
AAATATATCATCATGAACAATAAAACTGTCTGCTTACATAAACAGTAATACAAGGGGTGTTATGAGCCAT
ATTCAACGGGAAACGTCGAGGCCGCGATTAAATTCCAACATGGATGCTGATTTATATGGGTATAAATGGG
CTCGCGATAATGTCGGGCAATCAGGTGCGACAATCTATCGCTTGTATGGGAAGCCCGATGCGCCAGAGTT
GTTTCTGAAACATGGCAAAGGTAGCGTTGCCAATGATGTTACAGATGAGATGGTCAGACTAAACTGGCTG
ACGGAATTTATGCCTCTTCCGACCATCAAGCATTTTATCCGTACTCCTGATGATGCATGGTTACTCACCA
CTGCGATCCCCGGAAAAACAGCATTCCAGGTATTAGAAGAATATCCTGATTCAGGTGAAAATATTGTTGA
TGCGCTGGCAGTGTTCCTGCGCCGGTTGCATTCGATTCCTGTTTGTAATTGTCCTTTTAACAGCGATCGC
GTATTTCGTCTCGCTCAGGCGCAATCACGAATGAATAACGGTTTGGTTGATGCGAGTGATTTTGATGACG
AGCGTAATGGCTGGCCTGTTGAACAAGTCTGGAAAGAAATGCATAAACTTTTGCCATTCTCACCGGATTC
AGTCGTCACTCATGGTGATTTCTCACTTGATAACCTTATTTTTGACGAGGGGAAATTAATAGGTTGTATT
GATGTTGGACGAGTCGGAATCGCAGACCGATACCAGGATCTTGCCATCCTATGGAACTGCCTCGGTGAGT
TTTCTCCTTCATTACAGAAACGGCTTTTTCAAAAATATGGTATTGATAATCCTGATATGAATAAATTGCA
GTTTCATTTGATGCTCGATGAGTTTTTCTAATCAGAATTGGTTAATTGGTTGTAACACTGGCAGAGCATT
ACGCTGACTTGACGGGACGGCGCAAGCTCATGACCAAAATCCCTTAACGTGAGTTACGCGTCGTTCCACT
GAGCGTCAGACCCCGTAGAAAAGATCAAAGGATCTTCTTGAGATCCTTTTTTTCTGCGCGTAATCTGCTG
CTTGCAAACAAAAAAACCACCGCTACCAGCGGTGGTTTGTTTGCCGGATCAAGAGCTACCAACTCTTTTT
CCGAAGGTAACTGGCTTCAGCAGAGCGCAGATACCAAATACTGTTCTTCTAGTGTAGCCGTAGTTAGGCC
ACCACTTCAAGAACTCTGTAGCACCGCCTACATACCTCGCTCTGCTAATCCTGTTACCAGTGGCTGCTGC
CAGTGGCGATAAGTCGTGTCTTACCGGGTTGGACTCAAGACGATAGTTACCGGATAAGGCGCAGCGGTCG
GGCTGAACGGGGGGTTCGTGCACACAGCCCAGCTTGGAGCGAACGACCTACACCGAACTGAGATACCTAC
AGCGTGAGCTATGAGAAAGCGCCACGCTTCCCGAAGGGAGAAAGGCGGACAGGTATCCGGTAAGCGGCAG
GGTCGGAACAGGAGAGCGCACGAGGGAGCTTCCAGGGGGAAACGCCTGGTATCTTTATAGTCCTGTCGGG
TTTCGCCACCTCTGACTTGAGCGTCGATTTTTGTGATGCTCGTCAGGGGGGCGGAGCCTATGGAAAAACG
CCAGCAACGCGGCCTTTTTACGGTTCCTGGCCTTTTGCTGGCCTTTTGCTCACATGTTCTTTCCTGCGTT
ATCCCCTGATTCTGTGGATAACCGTATTACCGCCTTTGAGTGAGCTGATACCGCTCGCCGCAGCCGAACG
ACCGAGCGCAGCGAGTCAGTGAGCGAGGAAGCGGAAGAGCGCCCAATACGCAAACCGCCTCTCCCCGCGC
GTTGGCCGATTCATTAATGCAGCTGGCACGACAGGTTTCCCGACTGGAAAGCGGGCAGTGAGCGCAACGC
AATTAATACGCGTACCGCTAGCCAGGAAGAGTTTGTAGAAACGCAAAAAGGCCATCCGTCAGGATGGCCT
TCTGCTTAGTTTGATGCCTGGCAGTTTATGGCGGGCGTCCTGCCCGCCACCCTCCGGGCCGTTGCTTCAC
AACGTTCAAATCCGCTCCCGGCGGATTTGTCCTACTCAGGAGAGCGTTCACCGACAAACAACAGATAAAA
CGAAAGGCCCAGTCTTCCGACTGAGCCTTTCGTTTTATTTGATGCCTGGCAGTTCCCTACTCTCGCGTTA
ACGCTAGCATGGATGTTTTCCCAGTCACGACGTTGTAAAACGACGGCCAGTCTTAAGCTCGGGCCCCAAA
TAATGATTTTATTTTGACTGATAGTGACCTGTTCGTTGCAACAAATTGATGAGCAATGCTTTTTTATAAT
GCCAACTTTGTATAATAAAGTTGATAAGGAGACCGCCGCTGCCAAGTTCGAGAGACAGCACATGGACAGC
ATCGATATCGCCGATCTACGCACGCTCGGCTACAGCCAGCAGCAACAGGAGAAGATCAAACCGAAGGTTC
GTTCGACAGTGGCGCAGCACCACGAGGCACTGGTCGGCCACGGGTTTACACACGCGCACATCGTTGCGTT
AAGCCAACACCCGGCAGCGTTAGGGACCGTCGCTGTCAAGTATCAGGACATGATCGCAGCGTTGCCAGAG
GCGACACACGAAGCGATCGTTGGCGTCGGCAAACAGTGGTCCGGCGCACGCGCTCTGGAGGCCTTGCTCA
CGGTGGCGGGAGAGTTGAGAGGTCCACCGTTACAGTTGGACACAGGCCAACTTCTCAAGATTGCAAAACG
TGGCGGCGTGACCGCAGTGGAGGCAGTGCATGCATGGCGCAATGCACTGACGGGTGCCCCGCTCAAGGAG
ACGGGCGCCGCTACAGGGCGCGTCCCATTCGCCATTCAGGCTGCGCAACTGTTGGGAAGGGCGATCGGTG
CGGGCCTCTTCGCTATTACGCCAGCTGGCGAAAGGGGGATGTGCTGCAAGGCGATTAAGTTGGGTAACGC
CAGGGTTTTCCCAGTCACGACGTTGTAAAACGACGGCCAGTGAGCGCGCGTAATACGACTCACTATAGGG
CGAATTGGGTACCGGGCCCCCCCTCGAGGTCCTCCAGCTTTTGTTCCCTTTAGTGAGGGTTAATTGCGCG
CTTGGCGTAATCATGGTCATAGCTGTTTCCTGTGTGAAATTGTTATCCGCTCACAATTCCACACAACATA
CGAGCCGGAAGCATAAAGTGTAAAGCCTGGGGTGCCTAATGAGTGAGCTAACTCACATTAATTGCGTTGC
GCTCACTGCCCGCTTTCCACCGGTCGTCTCCACCCCTGAGCAGGTAGTGGCTATTGCATCCAACGGAGGG
GGCAGACCCGCACTGGAGTCA
