Features (pLannotate 1.2.2; 20 found; start..end, strand, type, name):
    139..726     +  CDS            fokIR (fragment): T2F1_PLAOK - Also known as rfoKI. Experimental evidence at protein level: Swiss-Prot protein existence level 1. Recognizes the double-stranded sequence 5'-GGATG-3'/3'-CATCC- 5' and cleaves respectively 14 bases after G-1 and 13 bases before C-1. From Planomicrobium okeanokoites (Planococcus okeanokoites) (Flavobacterium okeanokoites).
    760..859     -  protein_bind   attL2: mutant version of attL; recombination site for the Gateway® LR reaction LR Clonase™
    890..908     -  promoter       T7 promoter: promoter for bacteriophage T7 RNA polymerase
   1042..1851    +  CDS            KanR: aminoglycoside phosphotransferase; aph(3')-Ia; confers resistance to kanamycin in bacteria or G418 (Geneticin®) in eukaryotes
   1998..2586    +  rep_origin     ori: high-copy-number ColE1/pMB1/pBR322/pUC origin of replication
   2769..2861    +  CDS            lacI (fragment): lac repressor; lacI; The lac repressor binds to the lac operator to inhibit transcription in E. coli. This inhibition can be relieved by adding lactose or isopropyl-β-D-thiogalactopyranoside (IPTG).
   2916..2943    -  terminator     rrnB T2 terminator: transcription terminator T2 from the E. coli rrnB gene
   3075..3118    +  terminator     rrnB T1 terminator: Escherichia coli rrnB; transcription terminator T1 from the E. coli rrnB gene
   3165..3201    -  CDS            lacZα (fragment): LacZα fragment of β-galactosidase; lacZ fragment
   3218..3313    +  protein_bind   attL3: mutant version of attL; recombination site for the Gateway® LR reaction LR Clonase™
   3373..3783    +  CDS            avrXa10 (fragment): AVX10_XANOO - Experimental evidence at protein level: Swiss-Prot protein existence level 1. Avirulence protein. Induces the hypersensitive response (HR)in rice plants carrying the resistance gene Xa10. Activity depends on the presence of the core repeat domains; replacement with repeat domains from other proteins (AvrBs3 of X.euvesicatoria (AC P14727) or AvrXa7 of this organism) does not elicit the HR. Probably acts as a transcription factor in its host plant (rice) to induce plant resistance or disease. From Xanthomonas oryzae pv. oryzae.
   3785..3803    -  rep_origin     f1 ori (fragment): f1 bacteriophage origin of replication; arrow indicates direction of (+) strand synthesis
   3808..3963    -  CDS            lacZα (fragment): LacZα fragment of β-galactosidase; lacZ fragment
   3971..3989    +  promoter       T7 promoter: promoter for bacteriophage T7 RNA polymerase
   3998..4021    -  misc_feature   MCS (fragment): pBluescript multiple cloning site
   4037..4055    -  promoter       T3 promoter: promoter for bacteriophage T3 RNA polymerase
   4100..4116    -  protein_bind   lac operator: The lac repressor binds to the lac operator to inhibit transcription in E. coli. This inhibition can be relieved by adding lactose or isopropyl-β-D-thiogalactopyranoside (IPTG). lac repressor encoded by lacI
   4124..4154    -  promoter       lac promoter: promoter for the E. coli lac operon
   4169..4190    -  protein_bind   CAP binding site: CAP binding activates transcription in the presence of cAMP. E. coli catabolite activator protein
   4289..117     +  CDS            avrBs3 (fragment) (across the origin): AVRB3_XANEU - Experimental evidence at protein level: Swiss-Prot protein existence level 1. Avirulence protein. Acts as a transcription factor in C.annuum plants. In susceptible plants lacking the Bs3 resistance gene induces expression of a number of genes, including genes homologous to a family of auxin-induced genes, alpha-expansin genes, pectate lyase, anthocyanidin glucoside rhamnosyl transferase and at least one transcription factor, UPA20. Their expression leads to plant hypertrophy in mesophyll cells, probably mainly mediated by UPA20 (PubMed:17962565). In resistant plants induces the h
>Addgene plasmid #158733 | pENTR E3 pR6A L3-L2 | addgene full sequence | sequence record 311222 | Addgene NGS Result
ATTGTTGCCCAGTTATCTCGCCCTGATCCGGCGTTGGCCGCGTTGACCAACGACCACCTCGTCGCCTTGG
CCTGCCTCGGCGGGCGTCCTGCGCTGGATGCAGTGAAAAAGGGATTGGGGGATCCTATCAGCCGTTCCCA
GCTGGTGAAGTCCGAGCTGGAGGAGAAGAAATCCGAGTTGAGGCACAAGCTGAAGTACGTGCCCCACGAG
TACATCGAGCTGATCGAGATCGCCCGGAACAGCACCCAGGACCGTATCCTGGAGATGAAGGTGATGGAGT
TCTTCATGAAGGTGTACGGCTACAGGGGCAAGCACCTGGGCGGCTCCAGGAAGCCCGACGGCGCCATCTA
CACCGTGGGCCCCCCCATCGACTACGGCGTGATCGTGGACACCAAGGCCTACTCCGGCGGCTACAACCTG
CCCATCGGCCAGGCCGACGAAATGCAGAGGTACGTGGAGGAGAACCAGACCAGGAACAAGCACATCAACC
CCAACGAGTGGTGGAAGGTGTACCCCTCCAGCGTGACCGAGTTCAAGTTCCTGTTCGTGTCCGGCCACTT
CAAGGGCAACTACAAGGCCCAGCTGACCAGGCTGAACCACATCACCAACTGCAACGGCGCCGTGCTGTCC
GTGGAGGAGCTCCTGATCGGCGGCGAGATGATCAAGGCCGGCACCCTGACCCTGGAGGAGGTGAGGAGGA
AGTTCAACAACGGCGAGATCAACTTCGCGGCCGACTGATAACTCGAGCGATCCTCTAGAACCCAGCTTTC
TTGTACAAAGTTGGCATTATAAGAAAGCATTGCTTATCAATTTGTTGCAACGAACAGGTCACTATCAGTC
AAAATAAAATCATTATTTGCCATCCAGCTGCAGGGCGGCCGCGATATCCCCTATAGTGAGTCGTATTACA
TGGTCATAGCTGTTTCCTGGCAGCTCTGGCCCGTGTCTCAAAATCTCTGATGTTACATTGCACAAGATAA
AAATATATCATCATGAACAATAAAACTGTCTGCTTACATAAACAGTAATACAAGGGGTGTTATGAGCCAT
ATTCAACGGGAAACGTCGAGGCCGCGATTAAATTCCAACATGGATGCTGATTTATATGGGTATAAATGGG
CTCGCGATAATGTCGGGCAATCAGGTGCGACAATCTATCGCTTGTATGGGAAGCCCGATGCGCCAGAGTT
GTTTCTGAAACATGGCAAAGGTAGCGTTGCCAATGATGTTACAGATGAGATGGTCAGACTAAACTGGCTG
ACGGAATTTATGCCTCTTCCGACCATCAAGCATTTTATCCGTACTCCTGATGATGCATGGTTACTCACCA
CTGCGATCCCCGGAAAAACAGCATTCCAGGTATTAGAAGAATATCCTGATTCAGGTGAAAATATTGTTGA
TGCGCTGGCAGTGTTCCTGCGCCGGTTGCATTCGATTCCTGTTTGTAATTGTCCTTTTAACAGCGATCGC
GTATTTCGCCTTGCTCAGGCGCAATCACGAATGAATAACGGTTTGGTTGATGCGAGTGATTTTGATGACG
AGCGTAATGGCTGGCCTGTTGAACAAGTCTGGAAAGAAATGCATAAACTTTTGCCATTCTCACCGGATTC
AGTCGTCACTCATGGTGATTTCTCACTTGATAACCTTATTTTTGACGAGGGGAAATTAATAGGTTGTATT
GATGTTGGACGAGTCGGAATCGCAGACCGATACCAGGATCTTGCCATCCTATGGAACTGCCTCGGTGAGT
TTTCTCCTTCATTACAGAAACGGCTTTTTCAAAAATATGGTATTGATAATCCTGATATGAATAAATTGCA
GTTTCATTTGATGCTCGATGAGTTTTTCTAATCAGAATTGGTTAATTGGTTGTAACACTGGCAGAGCATT
ACGCTGACTTGACGGGACGGCGCAAGCTCATGACCAAAATCCCTTAACGTGAGTTACGCGTCGTTCCACT
GAGCGTCAGACCCCGTAGAAAAGATCAAAGGATCTTCTTGAGATCCTTTTTTTCTGCGCGTAATCTGCTG
CTTGCAAACAAAAAAACCACCGCTACCAGCGGTGGTTTGTTTGCCGGATCAAGAGCTACCAACTCTTTTT
CCGAAGGTAACTGGCTTCAGCAGAGCGCAGATACCAAATACTGTTCTTCTAGTGTAGCCGTAGTTAGGCC
ACCACTTCAAGAACTCTGTAGCACCGCCTACATACCTCGCTCTGCTAATCCTGTTACCAGTGGCTGCTGC
CAGTGGCGATAAGTCGTGTCTTACCGGGTTGGACTCAAGACGATAGTTACCGGATAAGGCGCAGCGGTCG
GGCTGAACGGGGGGTTCGTGCACACAGCCCAGCTTGGAGCGAACGACCTACACCGAACTGAGATACCTAC
AGCGTGAGCTATGAGAAAGCGCCACGCTTCCCGAAGGGAGAAAGGCGGACAGGTATCCGGTAAGCGGCAG
GGTCGGAACAGGAGAGCGCACGAGGGAGCTTCCAGGGGGAAACGCCTGGTATCTTTATAGTCCTGTCGGG
TTTCGCCACCTCTGACTTGAGCGTCGATTTTTGTGATGCTCGTCAGGGGGGCGGAGCCTATGGAAAAACG
CCAGCAACGCGGCCTTTTTACGGTTCCTGGCCTTTTGCTGGCCTTTTGCTCACATGTTCTTTCCTGCGTT
ATCCCCTGATTCTGTGGATAACCGTATTACCGCCTTTGAGTGAGCTGATACCGCTCGCCGCAGCCGAACG
ACCGAGCGCAGCGAGTCAGTGAGCGAGGAAGCGGAAGAGCGCCCAATACGCAAACCGCCTCTCCCCGCGC
GTTGGCCGATTCATTAATGCAGCTGGCACGACAGGTTTCCCGACTGGAAAGCGGGCAGTGAGCGCAACGC
AATTAATACGCGTACCGCTAGCCAGGAAGAGTTTGTAGAAACGCAAAAAGGCCATCCGTCAGGATGGCCT
TCTGCTTAGTTTGATGCCTGGCAGTTTATGGCGGGCGTCCTGCCCGCCACCCTCCGGGCCGTTGCTTCAC
AACGTTCAAATCCGCTCCCGGCGGATTTGTCCTACTCAGGAGAGCGTTCACCGACAAACAACAGATAAAA
CGAAAGGCCCAGTCTTCCGACTGAGCCTTTCGTTTTATTTGATGCCTGGCAGTTCCCTACTCTCGCGTTA
ACGCTAGCATGGATGTTTTCCCAGTCACGACGTTGTAAAACGACGGCCAGTCTTAAGCTCGGGCCCCAAA
TAATGATTTTATTTTGACTGATAGTGACCTGTTCGTTGCAACAAATTGATGAGCAATGCTTTTTTATAAT
GCCAACTTTGTATAATAAAGTTGATAAGGAGACCGCCGCTGCCAAGTTCGAGAGACAGCACATGGACAGC
ATCGATATCGCCGATCTACGCACGCTCGGCTACAGCCAGCAGCAACAGGAGAAGATCAAACCGAAGGTTC
GTTCGACAGTGGCGCAGCACCACGAGGCACTGGTCGGCCACGGGTTTACACACGCGCACATCGTTGCGTT
AAGCCAACACCCGGCAGCGTTAGGGACCGTCGCTGTCAAGTATCAGGACATGATCGCAGCGTTGCCAGAG
GCGACACACGAAGCGATCGTTGGCGTCGGCAAACAGTGGTCCGGCGCACGCGCTCTGGAGGCCTTGCTCA
CGGTGGCGGGAGAGTTGAGAGGTCCACCGTTACAGTTGGACACAGGCCAACTTCTCAAGATTGCAAAACG
TGGCGGCGTGACCGCAGTGGAGGCAGTGCATGCATGGCGCAATGCACTGACGGGTGCCCCGCTCAAGGAG
ACGGGCGCCGCTACAGGGCGCGTCCCATTCGCCATTCAGGCTGCGCAACTGTTGGGAAGGGCGATCGGTG
CGGGCCTCTTCGCTATTACGCCAGCTGGCGAAAGGGGGATGTGCTGCAAGGCGATTAAGTTGGGTAACGC
CAGGGTTTTCCCAGTCACGACGTTGTAAAACGACGGCCAGTGAGCGCGCGTAATACGACTCACTATAGGG
CGAATTGGGTACCGGGCCCCCCCTCGAGGTCCTCCAGCTTTTGTTCCCTTTAGTGAGGGTTAATTGCGCG
CTTGGCGTAATCATGGTCATAGCTGTTTCCTGTGTGAAATTGTTATCCGCTCACAATTCCACACAACATA
CGAGCCGGAAGCATAAAGTGTAAAGCCTGGGGTGCCTAATGAGTGAGCTAACTCACATTAATTGCGTTGC
GCTCACTGCCCGCTTTCCACCGGTCGTCTCCACCCCTGAGCAGGTAGTGGCTATTGCATCCAACGGAGGG
GGCAGACCCGCACTGGAGTCA
